>Addgene plasmid #211940 | PCR4-Hsp68::mCherry-H11 | addgene full sequence | sequence record 423232 | Addgene NGS Result
AAAAAAAAAAAAAAAGAGTAAAGGCATAGTCTACCACATCCACTGAGGTGTGTTCTTACAGCCAAAGACT
TTTTCTCCTGAGGTCTAAGGGAACCTCGTAGTATGAGTCTCATGACATGGAATGAATTTCCTGTTTTGTT
TTCTTGGCCTTAGTTAAGCTAAGCAGACCCACTATTCTGCACCACTCATTAGTTAGGATGCTAACACTCA
TTTAAGAGGTTAATGATTGAAAAGGCATTTTCACAGAAACCATATGGCGCTCCAGTGGCTTTCATTAGGT
CATTTGAGAATCCAGATTTTCTCATCTTCTCTATTCACTACAGGTTGTTGGCAGTTTTGGCCAGTTAGCT
CACCTTGAAAATGGAAACATGTCTGACAAGAGCCTTGAGCTGAATATCATCCAGAGTATTTGCTAGAGAC
AGGGTCTTAAGTCTCATTAAATTGCTTAGAAGTGTGTTTAGTCCTATAAACTATGTCTCATTTGTGTGTC
CTTCACAAAGAGCGCTAGTGTCGATCATCAATTAGCCTAGCCTATAAAGGTGACACAACCTGGTCAGTCC
CTCTGTATGTCTACTATTTCCCCTTCTGATTTCTACTATCTTCTCAAGAACTGGTTCTTCAGCTTCCTTT
GGGAAATGTCACTTTTTAATGATGTGTGTTTTGCTTATGTATATGTCTACATACTACCCATGTGCTTGGT
CACTGCAGAGGCCAGAAGACGGTGTCAGGTGCACTGGAACTAGAGTTAATGACAGATGTGAGCCATAGGG
TGCTTTGTTCACATCTTTCCAGTCCCAAATGCGTCTAAACTTATGTGATACATACTAGATTACCACAAAA
TTGCTCCAAAGACACCTTTCTCCCTCTGAGATGAATCTCTGGCTGGCCTTGCTCTAGGCAATCCTGTGTT
CAATTCAAGGACTGAATTTGATTACATCGGTAATCCAGTGCCCCAGGCATTTCTGCTTTTTCTGTAAGGT
TCTTATCCCCTGGAAGACTGTTTACGTATTCATTTTTTTTTGAGACTAAGTTTCAGGTAGAAAAAGCTTG
CCTTGAACTTCACTATATAGGGCTTATCTTGAACTCTTGTGGGTCTTCCACCTTTCTTCAGTTAGCTTCT
GTACACTGCCAGACATGAAAATCAGATCCATTTATAGATAGATGGTCATGAGCCACCATGTGGGTGTCTA
AAATTGATCTCAGGACCTCTGAAAGACCAGCTAGTTCTCTTAACTGCTGAGCCATCTCTCTAGCGTGTCT
ATACACATTTAATATCCCCTTGTTCCCTTTCTGCTTGCCGCTCTAGAACTAGTGGATCCAGACATGATAA
GATACATTGATGAGTTTGGACAAACCACAACTAGAATGCAGTGAAAAAAATGCTTTATTTGTGAAATTTG
TGATGCTATTGCTTTATTTGTAACCATTATAAGCTGCAATAAACAAGTTAACAACAACAATTGCATTCAT
TTTATGTTTCAGGTTCAGGGGGAGGTGTGGGAGGTTTTTTAAAGCAAGTAAAACCTCTACAGATGTGATA
TGGCTGATTATGATCATTACTTATCTAGAGCTTAGATCCCCCCTGCCCTAGTTATTATTACTTGTACAGC
TCGTCCATGCCGCCGGTGGAGTGGCGGCCCTCGGCGCGTTCGTACTGTTCCACGATGGTGTAGTCCTCGT
TGTGGGAGGTGATGTCCAACTTGATGTTGACGTTGTAGGCGCCGGGCAGCTGCACGGGCTTCTTGGCCTT
GTAGGTGGTCTTGACCTCAGCGTCGTAGTGGCCGCCGTCCTTCAGCTTCAGCCTCTGCTTGATCTCGCCC
TTCAGGGCGCCGTCCTCGGGGTACATCCGCTCGGAGGAGGCCTCCCAGCCCATGGTCTTCTTCTGCATTA
CGGGGCCGTCGGAGGGGAAGTTGGTGCCGCGCAGCTTCACCTTGTAGATGAACTCGCCGTCCTGCAGGGA
GGAGTCCTGGGTCACGGTCACCACGCCGCCGTCCTCGAAGTTCATCACGCGCTCCCACTTGAAGCCCTCG
GGGAAGGACAGCTTCAAGTAGTCGGGGATGTCGGCGGGGTGCTTCACGTAGGCCTTGGAGCCGTACATGA
ACTGAGGGGACAGGATGTCCCAGGCGAAGGGCAGGGGGCCACCCTTGGTCACCTTCAGCTTGGCGGTCTG
GGTGCCCTCGTAGGGGCGGCCCTCGCCCTCGCCCTCGATCTCGAACTCGTGGCCGTTCACGGAGCCCTCC
ATGTGCACCTTGAAGCGCATGAACTCCTTGATGATGGCCATGTTATCCTCCTCGCCCTTGCTCACCATCG
CCGCGCTCTGCTTCTGGAAGGCTGCGCTCCGCGGCGTGGATGCTCCGGGGAAAGTTGCGCTCCGCGGCAG
GGATGCTCCTGGGAAGGTTGCGCTCCGCGGCAGGGATGCTCTGGGGAAGGCTGGTCCTGGCCGAGGATCG
GGAACGCGCCGCTCGCTCTGCTTCTCTTGTCTTCGCTTGTCTCTGGATGGAACCAGATTTGGTTCTGAGT
AGCTGTCAGCGTCTGGTGACCTGCTCGCCGCCCTGCGCCTTTAAGGAGTCTTCACCGGCCCCGCCCACTC
TCCGCTGGGCCAATCAGCGAGCCGGAGGAGGCCTTGGGGCCAGGAATCTTCCAGCAGTTTCGCGTCTGGT
GGAGCTTCCCCGCCTCCCTTGAGTAATCGGAGTTGTGGGTTCCGCCCTTGTCCAGAACTCTCCAGAGGTT
TCTGGGGTTCACTGGAGAGTACGGATTCCTGAGGGGGAGGGTGTGGGGAAGTGCTGGTGCTACTAGTGAC
ACTGTTGCTATGGCGACGCATTACTAAGGCCTGTGTGGAATGGACAAGAAAGATCACCTCTAGCTCGGTG
TTGTGTACAGTTTGTTGTGATTTGTGGGGTTTCGCCAACTCGCACAGTTCTGAATATGGGGGTTAAAGGC
TAAAACTTAAGGGCTAAAACTTCTCCCCGCCAAGTTTAGGAGACCCAGGGAGATGCCTGGGGGCGTGTCC
GGTGACGTGATCCTCTCCAATCGCGTTACAATGGCAGTGCTGCCTCTGACCTCATGGACTAATTTAGGAA
CTAGAGGCTCTGTCCCAGCACAGGCTCAAAGTTGCCGGGAGGGGCGGGGTGGGGGGTGGGGGGGACCCCG
GCTGCTCAGTTTGGATGTTCCTGGCGGCCGCTGTTCCATCAGCTTCAGCCTGAAGAGTAAGTAGTTCTCT
ATTGGCAGTTTGACACATCCTGCCCTTACCTTACTACCACTGTTGGCTCAGCAGACACCCAGGATAAGTG
CACTAGTGTTCCTTTCCTGACCAGTGGGACTGCTTTTTCCAGATTCCTCTTGAAGCTGAGGAGGCAGTGA
GAGCATGATGGCATCTAATGAGCTTGGAAGTACCAGACTGCCCTGATCCACAGCCAGGTTTTGCTGAAAA
GTGACCAGTTTGTCCTCCTCCAGTAGAGTGGGCAGCTGAAGGATTATAATCTACTGTCAAGACTTGGAGG
CCCCTGCAGTCAAAGTCCAATAGAATATTATGAAATGGAGAATGGCTTATTTTAATCTCTATAGTGGAAT
TAAAATAGCATTTATGGCCCCAGATCCATAATTAATCCAATGACTGGTCAAATTAGCTTGAACCTGACTG
AAAAACCTGCAATCAGTATAGTATCTTTCAGAATGCTTTACATTCAATTTATAATACCAGACTTCAAGTT
GTAAGTTAACAATTTTGAGAGAAACTAATGCAGCAGAGGCAAGGGAAAGACTTAAATTAATGTGACCATT
AATTAGTTGGAGTCAGGCTGGATTAACATTGTGCCAGTAAATTTCAGAAAAATTACTATATGACTTCTCT
GTAAACTTTGATTTTGTAGAGTATAATATTGATTCCTTGATACTTGCCACAAGCTACTTTCAGGGTTAGT
CCAGCTTAAACTAATGCTATCAGAACTTTATGTGCAGAAGAAATTCCAGAAGTCCTAAGGTAAAATTAAA
ACGTGAAAGGAACTCATTTAGACTGTCTTAGTTCATGGAAGAAATAAACACAGTACCAGCCATATCGTTC
ACACACGTGGCATATGTAACTTTTAATAAACCAAAAGAAAAAGTCCCAAATATTCAAGTGAAAAAAATCC
AAACAGTTGACACAAGCCTAACTGATAGTTACTTTATGTACAGCTGTATGTATAAGTTCAAAAAAAGCTA
CCCTATTTGTATGTACAAAAGTTTATACACAGGTCTGTACATAAGGGTCTATACATTTTATTTTTTCAGA
ACCCTTAGGTGTCACCTCTAGAAGACACCAACACTTCATTCACATATTTTATAAAAGAAAGACTTCCAGG
ACTGACAATCTTGTATCCCTTGTATTTGAACCATGTAGGTTCATTCGATTTAACAGCCTTCTGTCATAAT
GTAGATCATGGTAGGTATGTGGATCCCCTAAACATCTTCACATAGTGTGCTCCAATGTAAAAGCCCATTA
CAAAGAGGGAATGAGAGTCATGACCAGGGTGTCACCACAGGTCCAGGTATGGGTGAGCCAGCCTGCCCTC
TTCACTGTCTATATTCCAGTTCATCTACACTGATGACTTTGGTGGGCATGGAGGGCAGAGGCTGCTGTAG
CACATCTGAGCCAAACCATTTGGCAAGGCCCACAGGGGAGCTGCTCCTTTGGCTGGTACGATGCTCCAGC
TGGGAGTGCATGTGGGGCATGCCCGACCGGCTGGGTACATTCTGAGGAGTCTGAACGCTGATAGCTGCTG
CCTGGGAACTAGAGCCTGGAGGATGCAGAACTATGGAGAGAAGAGTGTCAGTGCAGCAAAGTAGCTCTAC
TCTACACCTCACCCACAGAACCCCACAAGTCTACTAAGACCACCCTTGGATACTCACTCCCAAGTCCTGT
TCTCAGTATTGACAATATTTTCTGACCTACTTTGCTTGAATGGTTTGTTACTTTGGGGGATGGGAAGTCT
ACCAGAGGATTTAACCAAAGGCTTCCTAAAGTGCAAAATGCAACGTAAGAAAATGCAACGTAAGAAAGCC
CACCAAGGCTGACATGTTCACATCTCAGCAAAAATTCTCAGGCTTATAAGAAGTGAAAAACAGAGCTAGA
GCATGGCTGGCTCCGACTGTCCTTGCAGTAGTAATAATCCCTGAGACTGCACAGGTCAGTTCACTTCACC
TGTTTTTCTAGTGACACCTAAGAAACAAAGGGGCAGTGATAACTATTGCTCCTGGAAATCTCAGAACTTT
CCAGTGTGATCAGCTAACCTGGCCTATTTCTAAACCTTACCTGAGCGCTGTAGCTGCTGCTGCATCACCG
CCAAATGCAGAGGGGTCCCAGGACGAGGGTTTAGGAGAGGGTGACTAGCAGCAGAGACCAAAGGGTACAA
GGGTTGACCCAGGAGTGGGCCAGATAGCCCCTGTAAAGGAGCCATGTCTATCCCAGGAGGAAGCACACCT
GATGGGGAGAAAGAAGAAACTCATGAGTTGTAGATGTTCCTAAAAATGTCAAAGTTTACTACTTTTGTTG
ATTTGGATACTTACAAGGAGGTGGATGTGGTGAACACTTGCCACCATACATGTACCAGGGCTAAATTCAA
TTCGCCCTATAGTGAGTCGTATTACAATTCACTGGCCGTCGTTTTACAACGTCGTGACTGGGAAAACCCT
GGCGTTACCCAACTTAATCGCCTTGCAGCACATCCCCCTTTCGCCAGCTGGCGTAATAGCGAAGAGGCCC
GCACCGATCGCCCTTCCCAACAGTTGCGCAGCCTATACGTACGGCAGTTTAAGGTTTACACCTATAAAAG
AGAGAGCCGTTATCGTCTGTTTGTGGATGTACAGAGTGATATTATTGACACGCCGGGGCGACGGATGGTG
ATCCCCCTGGCCAGTGCACGTCTGCTGTCAGATAAAGTCTCCCGTGAACTTTACCCGGTGGTGCATATCG
GGGATGAAAGCTGGCGCATGATGACCACCGATATGGCCAGTGTGCCGGTCTCCGTTATCGGGGAAGAAGT
GGCTGATCTCAGCCACCGCGAAAATGACATCAAAAACGCCATTAACCTGATGTTCTGGGGAATATAAATG
TCAGGCATGAGATTATCAAAAAGGATCTTCACCTAGATCCTTTTCACGTAGAAAGCCAGTCCGCAGAAAC
GGTGCTGACCCCGGATGAATGTCAGCTACTGGGCTATCTGGACAAGGGAAAACGCAAGCGCAAAGAGAAA
GCAGGTAGCTTGCAGTGGGCTTACATGGCGATAGCTAGACTGGGCGGTTTTATGGACAGCAAGCGAACCG
GAATTGCCAGCTGGGGCGCCCTCTGGTAAGGTTGGGAAGCCCTGCAAAGTAAACTGGATGGCTTTCTTGC
CGCCAAGGATCTGATGGCGCAGGGGATCAAGCTCTGATCAAGAGACAGGATGAGGATCGTTTCGCATGAT
TGAACAAGATGGATTGCACGCAGGTTCTCCGGCCGCTTGGGTGGAGAGGCTATTCGGCTATGACTGGGCA
CAACAGACAATCGGCTGCTCTGATGCCGCCGTGTTCCGGCTGTCAGCGCAGGGGCGCCCGGTTCTTTTTG
TCAAGACCGACCTGTCCGGTGCCCTGAATGAACTGCAAGACGAGGCAGCGCGGCTATCGTGGCTGGCCAC
GACGGGCGTTCCTTGCGCAGCTGTGCTCGACGTTGTCACTGAAGCGGGAAGGGACTGGCTGCTATTGGGC
GAAGTGCCGGGGCAGGATCTCCTGTCATCTCACCTTGCTCCTGCCGAGAAAGTATCCATCATGGCTGATG
CAATGCGGCGGCTGCATACGCTTGATCCGGCTACCTGCCCATTCGACCACCAAGCGAAACATCGCATCGA
GCGAGCACGTACTCGGATGGAAGCCGGTCTTGTCGATCAGGATGATCTGGACGAAGAGCATCAGGGGCTC
GCGCCAGCCGAACTGTTCGCCAGGCTCAAGGCGAGCATGCCCGACGGCGAGGATCTCGTCGTGACCCATG
GCGATGCCTGCTTGCCGAATATCATGGTGGAAAATGGCCGCTTTTCTGGATTCATCGACTGTGGCCGGCT
GGGTGTGGCGGACCGCTATCAGGACATAGCGTTGGCTACCCGTGATATTGCTGAAGAGCTTGGCGGCGAA
TGGGCTGACCGCTTCCTCGTGCTTTACGGTATCGCCGCTCCCGATTCGCAGCGCATCGCCTTCTATCGCC
TTCTTGACGAGTTCTTCTGAATTATTAACGCTTACAATTTCCTGATGCGGTATTTTCTCCTTACGCATCT
GTGCGGTATTTCACACCGCATCAGGTGGCACTTTTCGGGGAAATGTGCGCGGAACCCCTATTTGTTTATT
TTTCTAAATACATTCAAATATGTATCCGCTCATGAGATTATCAAAAAGGATCTTCACCTAGATCCTTTTA
AATTAAAAATGAAGTTTTAAATCAATCTAAAGTATATATGAGTAAACTTGGTCTGACAGTTACCAATGCT
TAATCAGTGAGGCACCTATCTCAGCGATCTGTCTATTTCGTTCATCCATAGTTGCCTGACTCCCCGTCGT
GTAGATAACTACGATACGGGAGGGCTTACCATCTGGCCCCAGTGCTGCAATGATACCGCGAGACCCACGC
TCACCGGCTCCAGATTTATCAGCAATAAACCAGCCAGCCGGAAGGGCCGAGCGCAGAAGTGGTCCTGCAA
CTTTATCCGCCTCCATCCAGTCTATTAATTGTTGCCGGGAAGCTAGAGTAAGTAGTTCGCCAGTTAATAG
TTTGCGCAACGTTGTTGCCATTGCTACAGGCATCGTGGTGTCACGCTCGTCGTTTGGTATGGCTTCATTC
AGCTCCGGTTCCCAACGATCAAGGCGAGTTACATGATCCCCCATGTTGTGCAAAAAAGCGGTTAGCTCCT
TCGGTCCTCCGATCGTTGTCAGAAGTAAGTTGGCCGCAGTGTTATCACTCATGGTTATGGCAGCACTGCA
TAATTCTCTTACTGTCATGCCATCCGTAAGATGCTTTTCTGTGACTGGTGAGTACTCAACCAAGTCATTC
TGAGAATAGTGTATGCGGCGACCGAGTTGCTCTTGCCCGGCGTCAATACGGGATAATACCGCGCCACATA
GCAGAACTTTAAAAGTGCTCATCATTGGAAAACGTTCTTCGGGGCGAAAACTCTCAAGGATCTTACCGCT
GTTGAGATCCAGTTCGATGTAACCCACTCGTGCACCCAACTGATCTTCAGCATCTTTTACTTTCACCAGC
GTTTCTGGGTGAGCAAAAACAGGAAGGCAAAATGCCGCAAAAAAGGGAATAAGGGCGACACGGAAATGTT
GAATACTCATACTCTTCCTTTTTCAATATTATTGAAGCATTTATCAGGGTTATTGTCTCATGACCAAAAT
CCCTTAACGTGAGTTTTCGTTCCACTGAGCGTCAGACCCCGTAGAAAAGATCAAAGGATCTTCTTGAGAT
CCTTTTTTTCTGCGCGTAATCTGCTGCTTGCAAACAAAAAAACCACCGCTACCAGCGGTGGTTTGTTTGC
CGGATCAAGAGCTACCAACTCTTTTTCCGAAGGTAACTGGCTTCAGCAGAGCGCAGATACCAAATACTGT
TCTTCTAGTGTAGCCGTAGTTAGGCCACCACTTCAAGAACTCTGTAGCACCGCCTACATACCTCGCTCTG
CTAATCCTGTTACCAGTGGCTGCTGCCAGTGGCGATAAGTCGTGTCTTACCGGGTTGGACTCAAGACGAT
AGTTACCGGATAAGGCGCAGCGGTCGGGCTGAACGGGGGGTTCGTGCACACAGCCCAGCTTGGAGCGAAC
GACCTACACCGAACTGAGATACCTACAGCGTGAGCTATGAGAAAGCGCCACGCTTCCCGAAGGGAGAAAG
GCGGACAGGTATCCGGTAAGCGGCAGGGTCGGAACAGGAGAGCGCACGAGGGAGCTTCCAGGGGGAAACG
CCTGGTATCTTTATAGTCCTGTCGGGTTTCGCCACCTCTGACTTGAGCGTCGATTTTTGTGATGCTCGTC
AGGGGGGCGGAGCCTATGGAAAAACGCCAGCAACGCGGCCTTTTTACGGTTCCTGGCCTTTTGCTGGCCT
TTTGCTCACATGTTCTTTCCTGCGTTATCCCCTGATTCTGTGGATAACCGTATTACCGCCTTTGAGTGAG
CTGATACCGCTCGCCGCAGCCGAACGACCGAGCGCAGCGAGTCAGTGAGCGAGGAAGCGGAAGAGCGCCC
AATACGCAAACCGCCTCTCCCCGCGCGTTGGCCGATTCATTAATGCAGCTGGCACGACAGGTTTCCCGAC
TGGAAAGCGGGCAGTGAGCGCAACGCAATTAATGTGAGTTAGCTCACTCATTAGGCACCCCAGGCTTTAC
ACTTTATGCTTCCGGCTCGTATGTTGTGTGGAATTGTGAGCGGATAACAATTTCACACAGGAAACAGCTA
TGACCATGATTACGCCAAGCTCAGAATTAACCCTCACTAAAGGGACTAGTCCTGCAGGTTTAAACGAATT
CATTGACTGCAGGCTGAGTGAGTGGGGGTACGTAAGGACCCAAAGCTATGTAGCCTAGCTTCTCAAGGTG
TCTAAAGAAAGGAAGGGTAGATTACCAATGAGCAGAGTTTGGGCTTCTCTATTTTTAAAGTTTTAAAATG
TTTATATCAAGGCAAGGTTTCTGTTGTCCTTGCTGGTCTGGAACTAGATTGGCCTTGACCTAAGAGATGA
TGCGACTTCTGCCTCCCAAGTGCTAATTAAAGGTGTGAGTCACCACGCTTGCCTTGGTGTTTTCTATTTA
TAGGTTATATATTCATTTTTCCTATTGCATGTCACTTCCCAAATTACATCTCATCTAGTCATCTGTGCAC
CCAATCACAAATAGGCATAACCTGGTAGATTTCCACTAAAAGTTACTTAGAGGAAGTTTGTGAATTTATT
ATTACAGGCAAGCCATGGAAATGTGTGTAGCTGTTGCAGTTGGTTTGAGGAGGTGTAAGTGCATGGTGTA
TTTGGTAGAGAGACTAGGCTGCCTAGTTCATTATGAGAAGATATGTACAACACAAACGAAGTAGGGTCTC
AGGTTCAACTGTTAAGCTTTCTTGCCTCAGGCTGCTGGAGAGTTGCACTCGTACTTATTCACTCAATTCA
TTCTTTGGCCAGGTGGGTGGTGGTGGTGGTGGTTCACACCTTTAGTCATAGTGTTGAGGAGGCAGAGGCA
AGAGGTTCTGTGTTTGAGGCCAGCTGGGTCTATAGATTGAATTCTAGGAAAGCCAGGGCTACATAGAGAA
ACCTGTTTTCAAAAGAAAAAAGAAAAAAAGAAAAGACGAATGGTGTATGTGTGTGTTTGTCAGTCATCTG
TCTGGAATTGAATTTGAGATCCCCCTGCCTCCCAAGTGTCCTGATTAAAGGCATAGTCTATATAGCTGGG
AGTGGTGGCGCACACTTTTAATTCTAGCACTTGAGAGGCAGAGGCAGGCGGATCTCTGAGTTCGAGGCCA
GCCTGGTCAACAAAGTGAGTTCCAGGACAGCCAAGGCTACACAGAGAAACCCTGTCTCGAAAAAACCCAA
AAAA
Features (pLannotate 1.2.2; 21 found; start..end, strand, type, name):
   1315..1449    -  polyA_signal   SV40 poly(A) signal: SV40 polyadenylation signal
   1472..1557    -  CDS            large T antigen (fragment): large T antigen from SV40 (simian virus 40)
   1601..2308    -  CDS            mCherry: mCherry is a basic (constitutively fluorescent) red fluorescent protein published in 2004, derived from Discosoma sp.. It is reported to be a very rapidly-maturing monomer with low acid sensitivity.
   4555..4791    -  CDS            Eif4enif1 (fragment): 4ET_MOUSE - Also known as Clast4 From Mus musculus (Mouse).
   5292..5462    -  CDS            Eif4enif1 (fragment): 4ET_MOUSE - Also known as Clast4 From Mus musculus (Mouse).
   5606..5624    -  promoter       T7 promoter: promoter for bacteriophage T7 RNA polymerase
   5627..5774    +  CDS            lacZα (fragment): LacZα fragment of β-galactosidase; lacZ fragment
   5784..6087    +  CDS            ccdB (fragment): CcdB, a bacterial toxin that poisons DNA gyrase; ccdB; Plasmids containing the ccdB gene cannot be propagated in standard E. coli strains.
   6135..6404    +  CDS            tnpA (fragment): TN5P_ECOLX - Also known as tnp. Experimental evidence at protein level: Swiss-Prot protein existence level 1. Mediates transposition of transposon Tn5 by a 'cut and paste' mechanism. First, the monomeric transposase binds the 19 bp inverted DNA repeats flanking the transposon. Then, dimerization of the DNA- bound transposase creates a synaptic DNA complex. After nicking of the first DNA strand, excision of the transposon proceeds through a series of intermediates. The transposase then mediates the insertion of the transposon at a new site by strand transfer. The activity of the wild- type tran
   6436..7230    +  CDS            NeoR/KanR: aminoglycoside phosphotransferase from Tn5; aph(3')-II (or nptII); confers resistance to neomycin, kanamycin, and G418 (Geneticin®)
   7251..7301    -  misc_feature   bom (fragment): basis of mobility region from pBR322
   7328..7387    +  promoter       AmpR promoter (fragment): bla
   7480..8340    -  CDS            AmpR: β-lactamase; bla; confers resistance to ampicillin, carbenicillin, and related antibiotics
   8341..8393    -  promoter       AmpR promoter (fragment): bla
   8464..9052    +  rep_origin     ori: high-copy-number ColE1/pMB1/pBR322/pUC origin of replication
   9235..9327    +  CDS            lacI (fragment): lac repressor; lacI; The lac repressor binds to the lac operator to inhibit transcription in E. coli. This inhibition can be relieved by adding lactose or isopropyl-β-D-thiogalactopyranoside (IPTG).
   9340..9361    +  protein_bind   CAP binding site: CAP binding activates transcription in the presence of cAMP. E. coli catabolite activator protein
   9376..9406    +  promoter       lac promoter: promoter for the E. coli lac operon
   9414..9430    +  protein_bind   lac operator: The lac repressor binds to the lac operator to inhibit transcription in E. coli. This inhibition can be relieved by adding lactose or isopropyl-β-D-thiogalactopyranoside (IPTG). lac repressor encoded by lacI
   9475..9493    +  promoter       T3 promoter: promoter for bacteriophage T3 RNA polymerase
  10166..10183   -  CDS            9xHis (fragment): 9xHis affinity tag
