[The description below was written by a language model from this plasmid's Addgene catalogue record and pLannotate feature annotations shown in this document.]
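Description:
PCR4-Hsp68::mCherry-H11 is an empty enhancer-reporter backbone built on the Invitrogen PCR4-TOPO cloning vector and designated the dual-enSERT-1 mCherry vector. It is intended for CRISPR-assisted, site-specific knock-in at the mouse H11 safe-harbour locus. In E. coli it replicates from a high-copy ColE1/pUC-type origin and carries both a β-lactamase gene (ampicillin) and the Tn5-derived NeoR/KanR gene (kanamycin). Remnants of the TOPO backbone are also annotated, including the lac promoter/operator, lacZα and ccdB fragments, and flanking T3 and T7 promoters. The full sequence is about 10.6 kb, so considerably more than half of the plasmid is payload added to the roughly 4 kb backbone.

The reporter unit is an mCherry coding sequence followed by an SV40 polyadenylation signal (the short large T antigen hit is part of this SV40 terminator region). According to the catalogue entry, it is driven by the hsp68 minimal promoter, although that promoter is not called out in the automated feature table. A minimal promoter of this kind gives little expression on its own, so red fluorescence depends on a candidate enhancer cloned beside it; the record lists Gibson assembly as the cloning method. The annotated Eif4enif1 fragments are mouse genomic sequence and most likely belong to a homology arm for H11 targeting. The arms themselves are not explicitly annotated, and large stretches of the construct have no features assigned. The short 9xHis hit is probably a spurious match.

The associated work concerns rapid, quantitative testing of human enhancer variant activity in live mice. The "dual" naming suggests pairing with a companion vector carrying a different fluorophore, but this record does not describe one.
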