Addgene plasmid #211940: PCR4-Hsp68::mCherry-H11
Purpose: (Empty Backbone) dual-enSERT-1 mCherry vector for site-specific integration into the H11 locus (contains hsp68 minimal promoter)
Depositing lab: Evgeny Kvon. Depositing organization: University of California, Irvine. Publication: Rapid and quantitative functional interrogation of human enhancer variant activity in live mice. Hollingsworth EW, Liu TA, Alcantara JA, Chen CX, Jacinto SH, Kvon EZ. Nat Commun. 2025 Jan 6;16(1):409. doi: 10.1038/s41467-024-55500-7. PubMed 39762235.
Backbone
  Vector backbone: PCR4-TOPO
  Backbone manufacturer: Invitrogen
  Backbone size (bp): 3956
  Vector type: Mammalian Expression, Mouse Targeting, CRISPR
  Promoter: HSP68
Growth in bacteria
  Bacterial resistance: Ampicillin and Kanamycin, 100 & 50 μg/mL
  Growth temperature: 37°C
  Growth strain: DH5alpha
  Copy number: High Copy
Gene/Insert
  Cloning method: Gibson Cloning
Terms and licenses: Academic/Nonprofit Terms; Industry Terms: Not Available to Industry
How to cite: PCR4-Hsp68::mCherry-H11 was a gift from Evgeny Kvon (Addgene plasmid # 211940 ; http://n2t.net/addgene:211940 ; RRID:Addgene_211940)
